>Addgene plasmid #239386 | iPEmax-D10A | addgene full sequence | sequence record 481780 | Addgene NGS Result
GACATTGATTATTGACTAGTTATTAATAGTAATCAATTACGGGGTCATTAGTTCATAGCCCATATATGGA
GTTCCGCGTTACATAACTTACGGTAAATGGCCCGCCTGGCTGACCGCCCAACGACCCCCGCCCATTGACG
TCAATAATGACGTATGTTCCCATAGTAACGCCAATAGGGACTTTCCATTGACGTCAATGGGTGGAGTATT
TACGGTAAACTGCCCACTTGGCAGTACATCAAGTGTATCATATGCCAAGTACGCCCCCTATTGACGTCAA
TGACGGTAAATGGCCCGCCTGGCATTATGCCCAGTACATGACCTTATGGGACTTTCCTACTTGGCAGTAC
ATCTACGTATTAGTCATCGCTATTACCATGGTGATGCGGTTTTGGCAGTACATCAATGGGCGTGGATAGC
GGTTTGACTCACGGGGATTTCCAAGTCTCCACCCCATTGACGTCAATGGGAGTTTGTTTTGGCACCAAAA
TCAACGGGACTTTCCAAAATGTCGTAACAACTCCGCCCCATTGACGCAAATGGGCGGTAGGCGTGTACGG
TGGGAGGTCTATATAAGCAGAGCTGGTTTAGTGAACCGTCAGATCCGCTAGAGATCCGCGGCCGCTAATA
CGACTCACTATAGGGAGAGCCGCCACCATGAAACGGACAGCCGACGGAAGCGAGTTCGAGTCACCAAAGA
AGAAGCGGAAAGTCGACAAGAAGTACAGCATCGGCCTGGCCATCGGCACCAACTCTGTGGGCTGGGCCGT
GATCACCGACGAGTACAAGGTGCCCAGCAAGAAATTCAAGGTGCTGGGCAACACCGACCGGCACAGCATC
AAGAAGAACCTGATCGGAGCCCTGCTGTTCGACAGCGGCGAAACAGCCGAGGCCACCCGGCTGAAGAGAA
CCGCCAGAAGAAGATACACCAGACGGAAGAACCGGATCTGCTATCTGCAAGAGATCTTCAGCAACGAGAT
GGCCAAGGTGGACGACAGCTTCTTCCACAGACTGGAAGAGTCCTTCCTGGTGGAAGAGGATAAGAAGCAC
GAGCGGCACCCCATCTTCGGCAACATCGTGGACGAGGTGGCCTACCACGAGAAGTACCCCACCATCTACC
ACCTGAGAAAGAAACTGGTGGACAGCACCGACAAGGCCGACCTGCGGCTGATCTATCTGGCCCTGGCCCA
CATGATCAAGTTCCGGGGCCACTTCCTGATCGAGGGCGACCTGAACCCCGACAACAGCGACGTGGACAAG
CTGTTCATCCAGCTGGTGCAGACCTACAACCAGCTGTTCGAGGAAAACCCCATCAACGCCAGCGGCGTGG
ACGCCAAGGCCATCCTGTCTGCCAGACTGAGCAAGAGCAGAAAGCTGGAAAATCTGATCGCCCAGCTGCC
CGGCGAGAAGAAGAATGGCCTGTTCGGAAACCTGATTGCCCTGAGCCTGGGCCTGACCCCCAACTTCAAG
AGCAACTTCGACCTGGCCGAGGATGCCAAACTGCAGCTGAGCAAGGACACCTACGACGACGACCTGGACA
ACCTGCTGGCCCAGATCGGCGACCAGTACGCCGACCTGTTTCTGGCCGCCAAGAACCTGTCCGACGCCAT
CCTGCTGAGCGACATCCTGAGAGTGAACACCGAGATCACCAAGGCCCCCCTGAGCGCCTCTATGATCAAG
AGATACGACGAGCACCACCAGGACCTGACCCTGCTGAAAGCTCTCGTGCGGCAGCAGCTGCCTGAGAAGT
ACAAAGAGATTTTCTTCGACCAGAGCAAGAACGGCTACGCCGGCTACATTGACGGCGGAGCCAGCCAGGA
AGAGTTCTACAAGTTCATCAAGCCCATCCTGGAAAAGATGGACGGCACCGAGGAACTGCTCGTGAAGCTG
AAGAGAGAGGACCTGCTGCGGAAGCAGCGGACCTTCGACAACGGCAGCATCCCCCACCAGATCCACCTGG
GAGAGCTGCACGCCATTCTGCGGCGGCAGGAAGATTTTTACCCATTCCTGAAGGACAACCGGGAAAAGAT
CGAGAAGATCCTGACCTTCCGCATCCCCTACTACGTGGGCCCTCTGGCCAGGGGAAACAGCAGATTCGCC
TGGATGACCAGAAAGAGCGAGGAAACCATCACCCCCTGGAACTTCGAGGAAGTGGTGGACAAGGGCGCTT
CCGCCCAGAGCTTCATCGAGCGGATGACCAACTTCGATAAGAACCTGCCCAACGAGAAGGTGCTGCCCAA
GCACAGCCTGCTGTACGAGTACTTCACCGTGTATAACGAGCTGACCAAAGTGAAATACGTGACCGAGGGA
ATGAGAAAGCCCGCCTTCCTGAGCGGCGAGCAGAAAAAGGCCATCGTGGACCTGCTGTTCAAGACCAACC
GGAAAGTGACCGTGAAGCAGCTGAAAGAGGACTACTTCAAGAAAATCGAGTGCTTCGACTCCGTGGAAAT
CTCCGGCGTGGAAGATCGGTTCAACGCCTCCCTGGGCACATACCACGATCTGCTGAAAATTATCAAGGAC
AAGGACTTCCTGGACAATGAGGAAAACGAGGACATTCTGGAAGATATCGTGCTGACCCTGACACTGTTTG
AGGACAGAGAGATGATCGAGGAACGGCTGAAAACCTATGCCCACCTGTTCGACGACAAAGTGATGAAGCA
GCTGAAGCGGCGGAGATACACCGGCTGGGGCAGGCTGAGCCGGAAGCTGATCAACGGCATCCGGGACAAG
CAGTCCGGCAAGACAATCCTGGATTTCCTGAAGTCCGACGGCTTCGCCAACAGAAACTTCATGCAGCTGA
TCCACGACGACAGCCTGACCTTTAAAGAGGACATCCAGAAAGCCCAGGTGTCCGGCCAGGGCGATAGCCT
GCACGAGCACATTGCCAATCTGGCCGGCAGCCCCGCCATTAAGAAGGGCATCCTGCAGACAGTGAAGGTG
GTGGACGAGCTCGTGAAAGTGATGGGCCGGCACAAGCCCGAGAACATCGTGATCGAAATGGCCAGAGAGA
ACCAGACCACCCAGAAGGGACAGAAGAACAGCCGCGAGAGAATGAAGCGGATCGAAGAGGGCATCAAAGA
GCTGGGCAGCCAGATCCTGAAAGAACACCCCGTGGAAAACACCCAGCTGCAGAACGAGAAGCTGTACCTG
TACTACCTGCAGAATGGGCGGGATATGTACGTGGACCAGGAACTGGACATCAACCGGCTGTCCGACTACG
ATGTGGACCATATCGTGCCTCAGAGCTTTCTGAAGGACGACTCCATCGACAACAAGGTGCTGACCAGAAG
CGACAAGAACCGGGGCAAGAGCGACAACGTGCCCTCCGAAGAGGTCGTGAAGAAGATGAAGAACTACTGG
CGGCAGCTGCTGAACGCCAAGCTGATTACCCAGAGAAAGTTCGACAATCTGACCAAGGCCGAGAGAGGCG
GCCTGAGCGAACTGGATAAGGCCGGCTTCATCAAGAGACAGCTGGTGGAAACCCGGCAGATCACAAAGCA
CGTGGCACAGATCCTGGACTCCCGGATGAACACTAAGTACGACGAGAATGACAAGCTGATCCGGGAAGTG
AAAGTGATCACCCTGAAGTCCAAGCTGGTGTCCGATTTCCGGAAGGATTTCCAGTTTTACAAAGTGCGCG
AGATCAACAACTACCACCACGCCCACGACGCCTACCTGAACGCCGTCGTGGGAACCGCCCTGATCAAAAA
GTACCCTAAGCTGGAAAGCGAGTTCGTGTACGGCGACTACAAGGTGTACGACGTGCGGAAGATGATCGCC
AAGAGCGAGCAGGAAATCGGCAAGGCTACCGCCAAGTACTTCTTCTACAGCAACATCATGAACTTTTTCA
AGACCGAGATTACCCTGGCCAACGGCGAGATCCGGAAGCGGCCTCTGATCGAGACAAACGGCGAAACCGG
GGAGATCGTGTGGGATAAGGGCCGGGATTTTGCCACCGTGCGGAAAGTGCTGAGCATGCCCCAAGTGAAT
ATCGTGAAAAAGACCGAGGTGCAGACAGGCGGCTTCAGCAAAGAGTCTATCCTGCCCAAGAGGAACAGCG
ATAAGCTGATCGCCAGAAAGAAGGACTGGGACCCTAAGAAGTACGGCGGCTTCGACAGCCCCACCGTGGC
CTATTCTGTGCTGGTGGTGGCCAAAGTGGAAAAGGGCAAGTCCAAGAAACTGAAGAGTGTGAAAGAGCTG
CTGGGGATCACCATCATGGAAAGAAGCAGCTTCGAGAAGAATCCCATCGACTTTCTGGAAGCCAAGGGCT
ACAAAGAAGTGAAAAAGGACCTGATCATCAAGCTGCCTAAGTACTCCCTGTTCGAGCTGGAAAACGGCCG
GAAGAGAATGCTGGCCTCTGCCGGCGAACTGCAGAAGGGAAACGAACTGGCCCTGCCCTCCAAATATGTG
AACTTCCTGTACCTGGCCAGCCACTATGAGAAGCTGAAGGGCTCCCCCGAGGATAATGAGCAGAAACAGC
TGTTTGTGGAACAGCACAAGCACTACCTGGACGAGATCATCGAGCAGATCAGCGAGTTCTCCAAGAGAGT
GATCCTGGCCGACGCTAATCTGGACAAAGTGCTGTCCGCCTACAACAAGCACCGGGATAAGCCCATCAGA
GAGCAGGCCGAGAATATCATCCACCTGTTTACCCTGACCAATCTGGGAGCCCCTGCCGCCTTCAAGTACT
TTGACACCACCATCGACCGGAAGAGGTACACCAGCACCAAAGAGGTGCTGGACGCCACCCTGATCCACCA
GAGCATCACCGGCCTGTACGAGACACGGATCGACCTGTCTCAGCTGGGAGGTGACTCCGGCGGAAGCTCT
GGTGGCAGCAAGCGGACCGCCGACGGCTCTGAATTCGAGAGCCCTAAGAAGAAAAGAAAGGTGAGCGGAG
GCTCTAGCGGCGGAAGCACCCTGAACATTGAAGACGAGTATAGACTGCATGAAACAAGCAAGGAACCCGA
CGTGTCCCTGGGCTCCACCTGGCTGTCCGACTTTCCCCAGGCCTGGGCCGAGACAGGAGGAATGGGCCTG
GCCGTGCGGCAGGCACCCCTGATCATCCCTCTGAAGGCCACCTCTACACCCGTGAGCATCAAGCAGTACC
CTATGTCTCAGGAGGCCAGACTGGGCATCAAGCCTCACATCCAGAGGCTGCTGGACCAGGGCATCCTGGT
GCCATGCCAGAGCCCCTGGAACACACCACTGCTGCCCGTGAAGAAGCCAGGCACCAATGACTATAGACCC
GTGCAGGATCTGAGAGAGGTGAACAAGAGGGTGGAGGATATCCACCCCACCGTGCCCAACCCTTACAATC
TGCTGTCCGGCCTGCCCCCTTCTCACCAGTGGTATACAGTGCTGGACCTGAAGGATGCCTTCTTTTGTCT
GAGACTGCACCCTACCAGCCAGCCACTGTTCGCCTTTGAGTGGAGGGACCCTGAGATGGGCATCTCTGGC
CAGCTGACCTGGACACGCCTGCCTCAGGGCTTCAAGAATAGCCCAACACTGTTTAACGAGGCCCTGCACC
GCGACCTGGCAGATTTCCGGATCCAGCACCCAGATCTGATCCTGCTGCAGTACGTGGACGATCTGCTGCT
GGCCGCCACCAGCGAGCTGGATTGCCAGCAGGGAACACGCGCCCTGCTGCAGACCCTGGGAAACCTGGGA
TATAGGGCATCCGCCAAGAAGGCCCAGATCTGTCAGAAGCAGGTGAAGTACCTGGGCTATCTGCTGAAGG
AGGGCCAGAGATGGCTGACAGAGGCCAGGAAGGAGACAGTGATGGGCCAGCCAACACCCAAGACCCCAAG
ACAGCTGAGGGAGTTCCTGGGCAAAGCAGGATTTTGCAGGCTGTTCATCCCAGGATTCGCAGAGATGGCA
GCACCTCTGTACCCACTGACCAAGCCGGGCACCCTGTTTAATTGGGGCCCTGACCAGCAGAAGGCCTATC
AGGAGATCAAGCAGGCCCTGCTGACAGCACCAGCCCTGGGCCTGCCAGACCTGACCAAGCCTTTCGAGCT
GTTTGTGGATGAGAAGCAGGGCTACGCCAAGGGCGTGCTGACCCAGAAGCTGGGACCATGGAGACGGCCC
GTGGCCTATCTGTCCAAGAAGCTGGACCCAGTGGCAGCAGGATGGCCACCATGCCTGAGGATGGTGGCAG
CAATCGCCGTGCTGACAAAGGATGCCGGCAAGCTGACCATGGGACAGCCACTGGTCATCCTGGCACCACA
CGCAGTGGAGGCCCTGGTGAAGCAGCCTCCAGATCGCTGGCTGTCTAACGCCCGGATGACACACTACCAG
GCCCTGCTGCTGGACACCGATCGCGTGCAGTTTGGCCCTGTGGTGGCCCTGAATCCAGCCACCCTGCTGC
CTCTGCCAGAGGAGGGCCTGCAGCACAACTGTCTGGACATCCTGGCAGAGGCACACGGAACAAGGCCAGA
CCTGACCGATCAGCCCCTGCCTGACGCCGATCACACATGGTATACCGATGGAAGCTCCCTGCTGCAGGAG
GGCCAGAGGAAGGCAGGAGCAGCAGTGACCACAGAGACAGAAGTGATCTGGGCCAAGGCCCTGCCAGCAG
GCACATCCGCCCAGCGGGCCGAGCTGATCGCCCTGACCCAGGCCCTGAAGATGGCCGAGGGCAAGAAGCT
GAACGTGTACACAGACTCCAGATATGCCTTCGCCACCGCACACATCCACGGAGAGATCTACAGGCGCCGG
GGCTGGCTGACCTCTGAGGGCAAGGAGATCAAGAACAAGGATGAGATCCTGGCCCTGCTGAAGGCCCTGT
TTCTGCCCAAGCGGCTGAGCATCATCCACTGTCCTGGACACCAGAAGGGACACTCCGCCGAGGCAAGGGG
CAATCGGATGGCCGACCAGGCCGCCAGAAAGGCTGCTATTACTGAAACTCCCGACACTTCCACTCTGCTG
ATTGAAAACTCCTCCCCTTCTGGCGGCTCAAAAAGAACCGCCGACGGCAGCGAATTCGAGTCTCCCAAGA
AGAAGAGGAAAGTCGGCTCTGGCCCTGCCGCTAAGAGAGTGAAGCTGGACTAACCGGTCATCATCACCAT
CACCATTGAGTTTAAACCCGCTGATCAGCCTCGACTGTGCCTTCTAGTTGCCAGCCATCTGTTGTTTGCC
CCTCCCCCGTGCCTTCCTTGACCCTGGAAGGTGCCACTCCCACTGTCCTTTCCTAATAAAATGAGAAAAT
TGCATCGCATTGTCTGAGTAGGTGTCATTCTATTCTGGGGGGTGGGGTGGGGCAGGACAGCAAGGGGGAG
GATTGGGAAGACAATAGCAGGCATGCTGGGGATGCGGTGGGCTCTATGGCTTCTGAGGCGGAAAGAACCA
GCTGGGGCTCGATACCGTCGACCTCTAGCTAGAGCTTGGCGTAATCATGGTCATAGCTGTTTCCTGTGTG
AAATTGTTATCCGCTCACAATTCCACACAACATACGAGCCGGAAGCATAAAGTGTAAAGCCTAGGGTGCC
TAATGAGTGAGCTAACTCACATTAATTGCGTTGCGCTCACTGCCCGCTTTCCAGTCGGGAAACCTGTCGT
GCCAGCTGCATTAATGAATCGGCCAACGCGCGGGGAGAGGCGGTTTGCGTATTGGGCGCTCTTCCGCTTC
CTCGCTCACTGACTCGCTGCGCTCGGTCGTTCGGCTGCGGCGAGCGGTATCAGCTCACTCAAAGGCGGTA
ATACGGTTATCCACAGAATCAGGGGATAACGCAGGAAAGAACATGTGAGCAAAAGGCCAGCAAAAGGCCA
GGAACCGTAAAAAGGCCGCGTTGCTGGCGTTTTTCCATAGGCTCCGCCCCCCTGACGAGCATCACAAAAA
TCGACGCTCAAGTCAGAGGTGGCGAAACCCGACAGGACTATAAAGATACCAGGCGTTTCCCCCTGGAAGC
TCCCTCGTGCGCTCTCCTGTTCCGACCCTGCCGCTTACCGGATACCTGTCCGCCTTTCTCCCTTCGGGAA
GCGTGGCGCTTTCTCATAGCTCACGCTGTAGGTATCTCAGTTCGGTGTAGGTCGTTCGCTCCAAGCTGGG
CTGTGTGCACGAACCCCCCGTTCAGCCCGACCGCTGCGCCTTATCCGGTAACTATCGTCTTGAGTCCAAC
CCGGTAAGACACGACTTATCGCCACTGGCAGCAGCCACTGGTAACAGGATTAGCAGAGCGAGGTATGTAG
GCGGTGCTACAGAGTTCTTGAAGTGGTGGCCTAACTACGGCTACACTAGAAGAACAGTATTTGGTATCTG
CGCTCTGCTGAAGCCAGTTACCTTCGGAAAAAGAGTTGGTAGCTCTTGATCCGGCAAACAAACCACCGCT
GGTAGCGGTGGTTTTTTTGTTTGCAAGCAGCAGATTACGCGCAGAAAAAAAGGATCTCAAGAAGATCCTT
TGATCTTTTCTACGGGGTCTGACACTCAGTGGAACGAAAACTCACGTTAAGGGATTTTGGTCATGAGATT
ATCAAAAAGGATCTTCACCTAGATCCTTTTAAATTAAAAATGAAGTTTTAAATCAATCTAAAGTATATAT
GAGTAAACTTGGTCTGACAGTTACCAATGCTTAATCAGTGAGGCACCTATCTCAGCGATCTGTCTATTTC
GTTCATCCATAGTTGCCTGACTCCCCGTCGTGTAGATAACTACGATACGGGAGGGCTTACCATCTGGCCC
CAGTGCTGCAATGATACCGCGAGACCCACGCTCACCGGCTCCAGATTTATCAGCAATAAACCAGCCAGCC
GGAAGGGCCGAGCGCAGAAGTGGTCCTGCAACTTTATCCGCCTCCATCCAGTCTATTAATTGTTGCCGGG
AAGCTAGAGTAAGTAGTTCGCCAGTTAATAGTTTGCGCAACGTTGTTGCCATTGCTACAGGCATCGTGGT
GTCACGCTCGTCGTTTGGTATGGCTTCATTCAGCTCCGGTTCCCAACGATCAAGGCGAGTTACATGATCC
CCCATGTTGTGCAAAAAAGCGGTTAGCTCCTTCGGTCCTCCGATCGTTGTCAGAAGTAAGTTGGCCGCAG
TGTTATCACTCATGGTTATGGCAGCACTGCATAATTCTCTTACTGTCATGCCATCCGTAAGATGCTTTTC
TGTGACTGGTGAGTACTCAACCAAGTCATTCTGAGAATAGTGTATGCGGCGACCGAGTTGCTCTTGCCCG
GCGTCAATACGGGATAATACCGCGCCACATAGCAGAACTTTAAAAGTGCTCATCATTGGAAAACGTTCTT
CGGGGCGAAAACTCTCAAGGATCTTACCGCTGTTGAGATCCAGTTCGATGTAACCCACTCGTGCACCCAA
CTGATCTTCAGCATCTTTTACTTTCACCAGCGTTTCTGGGTGAGCAAAAACAGGAAGGCAAAATGCCGCA
AAAAAGGGAATAAGGGCGACACGGAAATGTTGAATACTCATACTCTTCCTTTTTCAATATTATTGAAGCA
TTTATCAGGGTTATTGTCTCATGAGCGGATACATATTTGAATGTATTTAGAAAAATAAACAAATAGGGGT
TCCGCGCACATTTCCCCGAAAAGTGCCACCTGACGTCGACGGATCGGGAGATCGATCTCCCGATCCCCTA
GGGTCTACTCTCAGTACAATCTGCTCTGATGCCGCATAGTTAAGCCAGTATCTGCTCCCTGCTTGTGTGT
TGGAGGTCGCTGAGTAGTGCGCGAGCAAAATTTAAGCTACAACAAGGCAAGGCTTGACCGACAATTGCAT
GAAGAATCTGCTTAGGGTTAGGCGTTTTGCGCTGCTTCGCGATGTACGGGCCAGATATACGCGTT
Features (pLannotate 1.2.2; 16 found; start..end, strand, type, name):
      1..380     +  enhancer       CMV enhancer: human cytomegalovirus immediate early enhancer
    381..584     +  promoter       CMV promoter: human cytomegalovirus (CMV) immediate early promoter
    626..644     +  promoter       T7 promoter: promoter for bacteriophage T7 RNA polymerase
    715..4816    +  CDS            dCas9 (fragment): catalytically dead mutant of the Cas9 endonuclease from the Streptococcus pyogenes Type II CRISPR/Cas system RNA-guided DNA-binding protein that lacks endonuclease activity due to the D10A mutation in the RuvC catalytic domain and the N863A mutation in the HNH catalytic domain
   4918..6948    +  CDS            gag-pol (fragment): POL_MLVMS - Experimental evidence at protein level: Swiss-Prot protein existence level 1. [Integrase]: Catalyzes viral DNA integration into the host chromosome, by performing a series of DNA cutting and joining reactions. This enzyme activity takes place after virion entry into a cell and reverse transcription of the RNA genome in dsDNA. The first step in the integration process is 3' processing. This step requires a complex comprising the viral genome, matrix protein and integrase. This complex is called the pre-integration complex (PIC). The integrase protein removes 2 nucleotides from each
   7105..7329    +  polyA_signal   bGH poly(A) signal: bovine growth hormone polyadenylation signal
   7333..7354    +  promoter       SV40 promoter (fragment): SV40 enhancer and early promoter
   7359..7375    +  misc_feature   MCS (fragment): pBluescript multiple cloning site
   7424..7440    -  protein_bind   lac operator: The lac repressor binds to the lac operator to inhibit transcription in E. coli. This inhibition can be relieved by adding lactose or isopropyl-β-D-thiogalactopyranoside (IPTG). lac repressor encoded by lacI
   7448..7478    -  promoter       lac promoter: promoter for the E. coli lac operon
   7493..7514    -  protein_bind   CAP binding site: CAP binding activates transcription in the presence of cAMP. E. coli catabolite activator protein
   7527..7619    -  CDS            lacI (fragment): lac repressor; lacI; The lac repressor binds to the lac operator to inhibit transcription in E. coli. This inhibition can be relieved by adding lactose or isopropyl-β-D-thiogalactopyranoside (IPTG).
   7802..8390    -  rep_origin     ori: high-copy-number ColE1/pMB1/pBR322/pUC origin of replication
   8561..9421    -  CDS            AmpR: β-lactamase; bla; confers resistance to ampicillin, carbenicillin, and related antibiotics
   9422..9526    -  promoter       AmpR promoter: bla
   9597..9641    -  misc_feature   bom (fragment): basis of mobility region from pBR322
