[The description below was written by a language model from this plasmid's Addgene catalogue record and pLannotate feature annotations shown in this document.]
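Description:
iPEmax-D10A is a 9.8 kb mammalian expression plasmid for CRISPR prime editing, built by Gibson assembly on the pCMV-PEmax backbone. It is propagated in E. coli from a high-copy ColE1/pUC-type origin and selected with ampicillin through the β-lactamase (AmpR) gene and its native promoter. Short remnants of lac regulatory elements, a multiple cloning site, an SV40 promoter fragment and a pBR322 bom fragment are also annotated in the backbone. These appear to be cloning vestiges and have no evident role in the payload. No mammalian selection marker is annotated, which is consistent with transient transfection.

The payload is a single open reading frame driven by the CMV immediate-early enhancer and promoter and terminated by the bGH polyadenylation signal. A T7 promoter sits just upstream of the coding sequence. The encoded protein fuses a Streptococcus pyogenes Cas9 nickase to Moloney murine leukemia virus reverse transcriptase. The automated annotation labels these two parts as a "dCas9" fragment and a "gag-pol" fragment, reflecting sequence similarity rather than their actual identity. According to the catalogue entry, the Cas9 carries D10A together with R221K and N394K. D10A inactivates the RuvC domain, so the enzyme nicks the opposite strand from the H840A nickase conventionally used in prime editors. A bipartite NLS at the N-terminus and SV40 and c-Myc NLSs at the C-terminus direct the fusion to the nucleus.

The stated purpose is to serve as the editor protein for "inverse" prime editing in cultured human HEK-derived cells. The associated work describes a circular RNA-mediated approach. The plasmid itself carries no annotated guide RNA cassette, so the guide or template RNA must be supplied separately.
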