Addgene plasmid #239386: iPEmax-D10A
Purpose: For inverse prime editor using nCas9-D10A-R221K-N394K in HEK295T cells
Depositing lab: Caixia Gao. Publication: Circular RNA-mediated inverse prime editing in human cells. Liang R, Wang S, Cai Y, Li Z, Li KM, Wei J, Sun C, Zhu H, Chen K, Gao C. Nat Commun. 2025 May 31;16(1):5057. doi: 10.1038/s41467-025-59120-7. PubMed 40447589.
Backbone
  Vector backbone: pCMV-PEmax (Addgene #174820)
  Backbone manufacturer: David Liu
  Vector type: Mammalian Expression, CRISPR
Growth in bacteria
  Bacterial resistance: Ampicillin, 100 μg/mL
  Growth temperature: 37°C
  Growth strain: DH5alpha
  Copy number: High Copy
Gene/Insert
  Gene/Insert name: nCas9-D10A-R221K-N394K, M-MLV-RT
  Species: S. pyogenes, MMLV
  Mutation: D10A, R221K, N394K in Cas9
  Promoter: CMV
  Tag / fusion protein: BPNLS (N terminal on insert); SV40 NLS, c-myc NLS (C terminal on insert)
  Cloning method: Gibson Cloning
  Sequencing primers: 5′ n/a
Terms and licenses: Academic/Nonprofit Terms; Industry Terms: Not Available to Industry
How to cite: iPEmax-D10A was a gift from Caixia Gao (Addgene plasmid # 239386 ; http://n2t.net/addgene:239386 ; RRID:Addgene_239386)
